>Addgene plasmid #107712 | pAAV-hSynapsin-FLEX-soCoChR-GFP | addgene full sequence | sequence record 209402 | Addgene NGS Result
CAGCTGCGCGCTCGCTCGCTCACTGAGGCCGCCCGGGCAAAGCCCGGGCGTCGGGCGACCTTTGGTCGCC
CGGCCTCAGTGAGCGAGCGAGCGCGCAGAGAGGGAGTGGCCAACTCCATCACTAGGGGTTCCTTGTAGTT
AATGATTAACCCGCCATGCTACTTATCTACGTAGCCATGCTCTAGGAAGATCGTAGGTTAATTAAGTGTC
TAGACTGCAGAGGGCCCTGCGTATGAGTGCAAGTGGGTTTTAGGACCAGGATGAGGCGGGGTGGGGGTGC
CTACCTGACGACCGACCCCGACCCACTGGACAAGCACCCAACCCCCATTCCCCAAATTGCGCATCCCCTA
TCAGAGAGGGGGAGGGGAAACAGGATGCGGCGAGGCGCGTGCGCACTGCCAGCTTCAGCACCGCGGACAG
TGCCTTCGCCCCCGCCTGGCGGCGCGCGCCACCGCCGCCTCAGCACTGAAGGCGCGCTGACGTCACTCGC
CGGTCCCCCGCAAACTCCCCTTCCCGGCCACCTTGGTCGCGTCCGCGCCGCCGCCGGCCCAGCCGGACCG
CACCACGCGAGGCGCGAGATAGGGGGGCACGGGCGCGACCATCTGCGCTGCGGCGCCGGCGACTCAGCGC
TGCCTCAGTCTGCGGTGGGCAGCGGAGGAGTCGTGTCGTGCCTGAGAGCGCAGTCGAGAAGAATTCCCAT
AACTTCGTATAAAGTATCCTATACGAAGTTATATCAAAATAGGAAGACCAATGCTTCACCATCGACCCGA
ATTGCCAAGCATCACCATCGACCCATAACTTCGTATAATGTATGCTATACGAAGTTATACTAGCTAGCGT
TTAAACTCATTACTTGTACAGCTCGTCCATGCCGAGAGTGATCCCGGCGGCGGTCACGAACTCCAGCAGG
ACCATGTGATCGCGCTTCTCGTTGGGGTCTTTGCTCAGGGCGGACTGGGTGCTCAGGTAGTGGTTGTCGG
GCAGCAGCACGGGGCCGTCGCCGATGGGGGTGTTCTGCTGGTAGTGGTCGGCGAGCTGCACGCTGCCGTC
CTCGATGTTGTGGCGGATCTTGAAGTTCACCTTGATGCCGTTCTTCTGCTTGTCGGCCATGATATAGACG
TTGTGGCTGTTGTAGTTGTACTCCAGCTTGTGCCCCAGGATGTTGCCGTCCTCCTTGAAGTCGATGCCCT
TCAGCTCGATGCGGTTCACCAGGGTGTCGCCCTCGAACTTCACCTCGGCGCGGGTCTTGTAGTTGCCGTC
GTCCTTGAAGAAGATGGTGCGCTCCTGGACGTAGCCTTCGGGCATGGCGGACTTGAAGAAGTCGTGCTGC
TTCATGTGGTCGGGGTAGCGGCTGAAGCACTGCACGCCGTAGGTCAGGGTGGTCACGAGGGTGGGCCAGG
GCACGGGCAGCTTGCCGGTGGTGCAAATGAACTTCAGGGTCAGCTTGCCGTAGGTGGCATCGCCCTCGCC
CTCGCCGGACACGCTGAACTTGTGGCCGTTTACGTCGCCGTCCAGCTCGACCAGGATGGGCACCACCCCG
GTGAACAGCTCCTCGCCCTTGCTCACAGTACCTCCGCTAGCTCCGCTGACTGCCAGTGACACATCCTCGT
TTGATGGATACAGGCTCACTGAGGCGAAGCGCAGGTACTGCAGCCTGGGTGTTTCCTCTGGCCCGACCTT
GATATGGGGGATTTCCTTCTCGCCACAAATGTGAGACACGGTACTTGCAGAAGCAGGAGAGGAGCTTGGT
CCCAGGACGGAGACCACTCCTTTTGGCAGGATCTGGCACATGGTGTCTGTGGTCTCGTACTGGCTATCTC
TCTGCAGTTCGAAAATGTCCACCTCGACCCGGGCCTTTGCAGGCACTTCAATGATGCCATTGATCTGCTC
CCTAGCCAGTGCCAGTGCCAGCCTCTCTCCTCTTCCGCACACGGTCTGATCGTCCAGAATAGCGGCCATC
CTCAGAGAAGACAGCACCTGGCAAGAAGGGTTAGCAAAAGCGACAATCAGCAGCAGCAGCAGTTCGGCGG
GCATGGTACCTCCACTTCCACCGGTTCCACCTGAACCTCCCACTGTCTCCTCGTCCTCCTGGTCCACCAT
GGTCTCCACTTCCATCTCCTCGCCGGCCACGTTGATCTTGGTCTTCTTCCGGATGTCGCCGTAGATGATG
ATGTGCTGGTGGATCAGCACTCTCAGATAGTGTCCCAGCAGGCCCCAACAATTCTTGCTCATGAGGTCGA
TGATGGTGTGGCCAATGGTAGAGCCGTACACGCTGATGGCGTCGAATCCTTCTGGTCCCACGACGAACAG
CACGGGGAACATGCCCCAAGACAGGAAGAACAGCCAAGCCATGATCCGCACGACGGTTCTAGGTCTGCCC
TTTGGCACCACGTGGTAGCTCTCGATATACACCTTGGCGGCGTGGAAGAAGGTGTTGGCGCCGTAGATGC
AACCCAGCACGAAGAAGATGACCTTGACGTAGCCTGTGCTCATGGCGCTTGTAGCTCCCCACACGATGGT
TCCCACGTCTGACACCAGCAGCCTCATGGTCCGCTTGCTGTAGTCGTCCTTCAGGCCGGTCAGGTTGCTC
AGGTGGATCAGGATGACGGGACAAGTCAGCAGCCACTCTGCGTATCTCAGCCACTGGACTCGGTGTCCGT
TAGCCAGGTACAGCATGCTGGGGTCGTCGAACTCGTGGAAGAACTCGATGATGACCTTGGTCAGCTCGAC
GCAACAGACGTAGACCTCCTCCCAACCGCAAGTGGCTCTCCAAGTCTGGTAGGCGTAGAACATCAGGATC
AGGATGCTGAAGCCGAAGGCGAACCACTGGAGGATGTTGGCCACCAGCTGCTCTGTATCGCTTCCCAGGC
TGTCGGTCCAAGCCAGGCAAAAGCACTGGTCGATAGGCACAATGGCGCTGCCGTTCCCCAGCATGGTGGC
GGCGCGGCCTAGGTACCTAGTATAACTTCGTATAGGATACTTTATACGAAGTTATCATTGGGATTCTTCC
TATTTTGATCCAAGCATCACCATCGACCCTCTAGTCCAGATCTCACCATCGACCCATAACTTCGTATAGC
ATACATTATACGAAGTTATGTCCCTCGAAGAGGTTCGCGAAGCTTATCGATAATCAACCTCTGGATTACA
AAATTTGTGAAAGATTGACTGGTATTCTTAACTATGTTGCTCCTTTTACGCTATGTGGATACGCTGCTTT
AATGCCTTTGTATCATGCTATTGCTTCCCGTATGGCTTTCATTTTCTCCTCCTTGTATAAATCCTGGTTG
CTGTCTCTTTATGAGGAGTTGTGGCCCGTTGTCAGGCAACGTGGCGTGGTGTGCACTGTGTTTGCTGACG
CAACCCCCACTGGTTGGGGCATTGCCACCACCTGTCAGCTCCTTTCCGGGACTTTCGCTTTCCCCCTCCC
TATTGCCACGGCGGAACTCATCGCCGCCTGCCTTGCCCGCTGCTGGACAGGGGCTCGGCTGTTGGGCACT
GACAATTCCGTGGTGTTGTCGGGGAAATCATCGTCCTTTCCTTGGCTGCTCGCCTGTGTTGCCACCTGGA
TTCTGCGCGGGACGTCCTTCTGCTACGTCCCTTCGGCCCTCAATCCAGCGGACCTTCCTTCCCGCGGCCT
GCTGCCGGCTCTGCGGCCTCTTCCGCGTCTTCGCCTTCGCCCTCAGACGAGTCGGATCTCCCTTTGGGCC
GCCTCCCCGCATCGATACCGTCGACCCGGGCGGCCGCTCATAAAGCTCGACTGTGCCTTCTAGTTGCCAG
CCATCTGTTGTTTGCCCCTCCCCCGTGCCTTCCTTGACCCTGGAAGGTGCCACTCCCACTGTCCTTTCCT
AATAAAATGAGGAAATTGCATCGCATTGTCTGAGTAGGTGTCATTCTATTCTGGGGGGTGGGGTGGGGCA
GGACAGCAAGGGGGAGGATTGGGAAGACAATAGCAGGCATGCTGGGGATGCGGTCCGGACTGTACAATTG
CATTCATTTTATGTTTCAGGTTCAGGGGGAGATGTGGGAGGTTTTTTAAAGCAAGTAAAACCTCTACAAA
TGTGGTAAAATCGATAAGGATCTTCCTAGAGCATGGCTACGTAGATAAGTAGCATGGCGGGTTAATCATT
AACTACAAGGAACCCCTAGTGATGGAGTTGGCCACTCCCTCTCTGCGCGCTCGCTCGCTCACTGAGGCCG
GGCGACCAAAGGTCGCCCGACGCCCGGGCTTTGCCCGGGCGGCCTCAGTGAGCGAGCGAGCGCGCAGCTG
GCGTAATAGCGAAGAGGCCCGCACCGATCGCCCTTCCCAACAGTTGCGCAGCCTGAATGGCGAATGGG
[124 nt withheld, positions 4339-4462]
C
[91 nt withheld, positions 4464-4554]
A
[49 nt withheld, positions 4556-4604]
CCTTTGACGTTGGAGTCCACGTTCTTT
[37 nt withheld, positions 4632-4668]
ACCCTATCTCGGTCTATTCTTTTGATTTATAAGGGATTTTGCCGATTTCGGCCTATTGGTTAAAAAATGA
GCTGATTTAACAAAAATTTAACGCGAATTTTAACAAAATATTAACGCTTACAATTTAGGTGGCACTTTTC
GGGGAAATGTGCGCGGAACCCCTATTTGTTTATTTTTCTAAATACATTCAAATATGTATCCGCTCATGAG
ACAATAACCCTGATAAATGCTTCAATAATATTGAAAAAGGAAGAGTATGAGTATTCAACATTTCCGTGTC
GCCCTTATTCCCTTTTTTGCGGCATTTTGCCTTCCTGTTTTTGCTCACCCAGAAACGCTGGTGAAAGTAA
AAGATGCTGAAGATCAGTTGGGTGCACGAGTGGGTTACATCGAACTGGATCTCAACAGCGGTAAGATCCT
TGAGAGTTTTCGCCCCGAAGAACGTTTTCCAATGATGAGCACTTTTAAAGTTCTGCTATGTGGCGCGGTA
TTATCCCGTATTGACGCCGGGCAAGAGCAACTCGGTCGCCGCATACACTATTCTCAGAATGACTTGGTTG
AGTACTCACCAGTCACAGAAAAGCATCTTACGGATGGCATGACAGTAAGAGAATTATGCAGTGCTGCCAT
AACCATGAGTGATAACACTGCGGCCAACTTACTTCTGACAACGATCGGAGGACCGAAGGAGCTAACCGCT
TTTTTGCACAACATGGGGGATCATGTAACTCGCCTTGATCGTTGGGAACCGGAGCTGAATGAAGCCATAC
CAAACGACGAGCGTGACACCACGATGCCTGTAGCAATGGCAACAACGTTGCGCAAACTATTAACTGGCGA
ACTACTTACTCTAGCTTCCCGGCAACAATTAATAGACTGGATGGAGGCGGATAAAGTTGCAGGACCACTT
CTGCGCTCGGCCCTTCCGGCTGGCTGGTTTATTGCTGATAAATCTGGAGCCGGTGAGCGTGGGTCTCGCG
GTATCATTGCAGCACTGGGGCCAGATGGTAAGCCCTCCCGTATCGTAGTTATCTACACGACGGGGAGTCA
GGCAACTATGGATGAACGAAATAGACAGATCGCTGAGATAGGTGCCTCACTGATTAAGCATTGGTAACTG
TCAGACCAAGTTTACTCATATATACTTTAGATTGATTTAAAACTTCATTTTTAATTTAAAAGGATCTAGG
TGAAGATCCTTTTTGATAATCTCATGACCAAAATCCCTTAACGTGAGTTTTCGTTCCACTGAGCGTCAGA
CCCCGTAGAAAAGATCAAAGGATCTTCTTGAGATCCTTTTTTTCTGCGCGTAATCTGCTGCTTGCAAACA
AAAAAACCACCGCTACCAGCGGTGGTTTGTTTGCCGGATCAAGAGCTACCAACTCTTTTTCCGAAGGTAA
CTGGCTTCAGCAGAGCGCAGATACCAAATACTGTTCTTCTAGTGTAGCCGTAGTTAGGCCACCACTTCAA
GAACTCTGTAGCACCGCCTACATACCTCGCTCTGCTAATCCTGTTACCAGTGGCTGCTGCCAGTGGCGAT
AAGTCGTGTCTTACCGGGTTGGACTCAAGACGATAGTTACCGGATAAGGCGCAGCGGTCGGGCTGAACGG
GGGGTTCGTGCACACAGCCCAGCTTGGAGCGAACGACCTACACCGAACTGAGATACCTACAGCGTGAGCT
ATGAGAAAGCGCCACGCTTCCCGAAGGGAGAAAGGCGGACAGGTATCCGGTAAGCGGCAGGGTCGGAACA
GGAGAGCGCACGAGGGAGCTTCCAGGGGGAAACGCCTGGTATCTTTATAGTCCTGTCGGGTTTCGCCACC
TCTGACTTGAGCGTCGATTTTTGTGATGCTCGTCAGGGGGGCGGAGCCTATGGAAAAACGCCAGCAACGC
GGCCTTTTTACGGTTCCTGGCCTTTTGCTGGCCTTTTGCTCACATGTTCTTTCCTGCGTTATCCCCTGAT
TCTGTGGATAACCGTATTACCGCCTTTGAGTGAGCTGATACCGCTCGCCGCAGCCGAACGACCGAGCGCA
GCGAGTCAGTGAGCGAGGAAGCGGAAGAGCGCCCAATACGCAAACCGCCTCTCCCCGCGCGTTGGCCGAT
TCATTAATG
Features (pLannotate 1.2.2; 19 found; start..end, strand, type, name):
    236..683     +  promoter       hSyn promoter: human synapsin I promoter; confers neuron-specific expression (Kügler et al., 2003)
    699..732     -  protein_bind   lox2272: Cre-mediated recombination occurs in the 8-bp core sequence (GGATACTT). lox2272 sites are compatible with each other, but incompatible with loxP or loxN sites (Lee and Saito, 1988). Cre recombinase
    795..828     -  protein_bind   loxP: Cre-mediated recombination occurs in the 8-bp core sequence (GCATACAT). Cre recombinase
    850..1566    -  CDS            EGFP: the original enhanced GFP (Yang et al., 1996) mammalian codon-optimized
   1585..2034    -  CDS            KA2: first 150 residues of the mouse kainate receptor subunit 2 mediates targeting to the neuronal soma (Shemesh et al., 2017)
   2071..2934    -  CDS            CoChR: high-photocurrent channelrhodopsin from Chloromonas oogama (Shemesh et al., 2017)
   2962..2995    +  protein_bind   lox2272: Cre-mediated recombination occurs in the 8-bp core sequence (GGATACTT). lox2272 sites are compatible with each other, but incompatible with loxP or loxN sites (Lee and Saito, 1988). Cre recombinase
   3066..3099    +  protein_bind   loxP: Cre-mediated recombination occurs in the 8-bp core sequence (GCATACAT). Cre recombinase
   3132..3720    +  misc_feature   WPRE: woodchuck hepatitis virus posttranscriptional regulatory element
   3761..3968    +  polyA_signal   bGH poly(A) signal: bovine growth hormone polyadenylation signal
   3999..4067    -  CDS            large T antigen (fragment): large T antigen from SV40 (simian virus 40)
   4138..4270    +  repeat_region  AAV2 ITR (fragment): inverted terminal repeat of adeno-associated virus serotype 2 inverted
   4265..4334    +  CDS            lacZα (fragment): LacZα fragment of β-galactosidase; lacZ fragment
   4339..4767    +  rep_origin     f1 ori (sequence partly withheld): f1 bacteriophage origin of replication; arrow indicates direction of (+) strand synthesis
   4820..4924    +  promoter       AmpR promoter: bla
   4925..5785    +  CDS            AmpR: β-lactamase; bla; confers resistance to ampicillin, carbenicillin, and related antibiotics
   5956..6544    +  rep_origin     ori: high-copy-number ColE1/pMB1/pBR322/pUC origin of replication
   6727..6       +  CDS            lacI (fragment) (across the origin): lac repressor; lacI; The lac repressor binds to the lac operator to inhibit transcription in E. coli. This inhibition can be relieved by adding lactose or isopropyl-β-D-thiogalactopyranoside (IPTG).
   6777..133     -  repeat_region  AAV2 ITR (across the origin): inverted terminal repeat of adeno-associated virus serotype 2 inverted
