[The description below was written by a language model from this plasmid's Addgene catalogue record and pLannotate feature annotations shown in this document.]
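Description:
pAAV-hSynapsin-FLEX-soCoChR-GFP is an adeno-associated virus transfer plasmid (6,777 nt in the sequenced record) for Cre-dependent, neuron-specific expression of a soma-targeted channelrhodopsin. It is built on a pAAV backbone and propagated in E. coli through a high-copy ColE1/pUC-type origin with ampicillin selection (AmpR under its own promoter). An f1 phage origin is also present, along with short lacZα, lacI and SV40 large T antigen fragments that appear to be backbone remnants. AAV2 inverted terminal repeats flank the expression cassette, one annotated only as a fragment, and provide the cis signals for replication and packaging of the intervening DNA into recombinant AAV particles.

The payload is soCoChR-GFP. It consists of the high-photocurrent channelrhodopsin CoChR from Chloromonas oogama joined by a flexible linker to the first 150 residues of the mouse kainate receptor subunit KA2, which directs the protein to the neuronal cell body, followed by C-terminal EGFP for visualisation. This fusion reading frame lies in the antisense orientation relative to the upstream human synapsin I promoter. It is bracketed by pairs of lox2272 and loxP sites arranged in opposing orientations (a FLEX/DIO switch). Without Cre the coding strand is not transcribed in sense. Cre recombination between compatible sites inverts the cassette, and subsequent excision locks it in the forward orientation, so expression is restricted to Cre-expressing neurons. A WPRE and a bovine growth hormone polyadenylation signal downstream enhance transcript stability and processing.

According to the record, confining the opsin to the soma enables optogenetic stimulation with single-cell and millisecond temporal resolution.
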