Addgene plasmid #107712: pAAV-hSynapsin-FLEX-soCoChR-GFP
Purpose: A somatic channelrhodopsin, which enables single cell, single millisecond resolution optogenetics. Cre-dependent virus
Depositing lab: Edward Boyden. Depositing organization: Massachusetts Institute of Technology. Publication: Temporally precise single-cell-resolution optogenetics. Shemesh OA, Tanese D, Zampini V, Linghu C, Piatkevich K, Ronzitti E, Papagiakoumou E, Boyden ES, Emiliani V. Nat Neurosci. 2017 Dec;20(12):1796-1806. doi: 10.1038/s41593-017-0018-8. Epub 2017 Nov 13. PubMed 29184208.
Backbone
  Vector backbone: pAAV
  Vector type: Mammalian Expression, AAV
Growth in bacteria
  Bacterial resistance: Ampicillin, 100 μg/mL
  Growth temperature: 37°C
  Growth strain: NEB Stable
  Copy number: High Copy
Gene/Insert
  Gene/Insert name: soCoChR-GFP (alt names: CoChR-ggsggtggsggt-KA2-(1-150); Chloromonas oogama channelrhodopsin, fused to KA2 targeting sequence)
  Species: Chloromonas oogama
  Insert size (bp): 2013
  Promoter: hSynapsin
  Tag / fusion protein: KA2 (C terminal on insert); EGFP (C terminal on insert)
  Cloning method: Gibson Cloning
Terms and licenses: Academic/Nonprofit Terms; Industry Terms: Not Available to Industry
Depositor comments: GenBank IDs: soCoChR = MF795583, KA2(1-150) = MF795584
How to cite: pAAV-hSynapsin-FLEX-soCoChR-GFP was a gift from Edward Boyden (Addgene plasmid # 107712 ; http://n2t.net/addgene:107712 ; RRID:Addgene_107712) For viral preps, please replace (Addgene plasmid # 107712) in the above sentence with: (Addgene viral prep # 107712-AAV9)
